Addgene plasmid #175842: pFX-H2B-iRFP
Purpose: Express iRFP with nucleus-targeting sequence in mammalian cells
Depositing lab: Yusuke Ohba. Depositing organization: Hokkaido University. Publication: Folding Latency of Fluorescent Proteins Affects the Mitochondrial Localization of Fusion Proteins. Kashiwagi S, Fujioka Y, Satoh AO, Yoshida A, Fujioka M, Nepal P, Tsuzuki A, Aoki O, Paudel S, Sasajima H, Ohba Y. Cell Struct Funct. 2019 Dec 26;44(2):183-194. doi: 10.1247/csf.19028. Epub 2019 Nov 15. PubMed 31735740.
Backbone
  Vector backbone: pFX
  Backbone size w/o insert (bp): 4000
  Total vector size (bp): 5360
  Vector type: Mammalian Expression
  Selectable markers: Neomycin (select with G418)
Growth in bacteria
  Bacterial resistance: Kanamycin, 50 μg/mL
  Growth temperature: 37°C
  Growth strain: DH5alpha
  Copy number: High Copy
Gene/Insert
  Gene/Insert name: iRFP with nucleus-targeting sequence
  Insert size (bp): 1360
  Promoter: CMV
  Tag / fusion protein: H2B (human histone 2B) (N terminal on insert)
  Cloning method: Restriction Enzyme; 5′ cloning site XhoI (not destroyed); 3′ cloning site BglII (not destroyed)
  Sequencing primers: 5′ none; 3′ none
Terms and licenses: Academic/Nonprofit Terms; Industry Terms: Not Available to Industry
How to cite: pFX-H2B-iRFP was a gift from Yusuke Ohba (Addgene plasmid # 175842 ; http://n2t.net/addgene:175842 ; RRID:Addgene_175842)
