[The description below was written by a language model from this plasmid's Addgene catalogue record and pLannotate feature annotations shown in this document.]
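Description:
pFX-H2B-iRFP is a mammalian expression plasmid built on the pFX backbone that produces a nucleus-targeted near-infrared fluorescent protein. The catalogue lists a total size of about 5.4 kb, which agrees closely with the 5,422 nt sequenced record. The human cytomegalovirus immediate early enhancer and promoter drive a single open reading frame in which human histone H2B (HIST1H2BJ) is fused to the N terminus of iRFP713, a constitutively fluorescent protein derived from Rhodopseudomonas palustris that needs the cofactor biliverdin to fluoresce. Because H2B is incorporated into chromatin, the fusion concentrates the signal in the nucleus. The insert is recorded as cloned between XhoI and BglII sites, and the transcript is terminated by an SV40 polyadenylation signal. A short annotated fragment of SV40 large T antigen just upstream of that signal is most likely part of the SV40-derived 3' region rather than a functional coding element.

Propagation in E. coli relies on a high-copy ColE1/pUC-type origin. A single Tn5 aminoglycoside phosphotransferase gene (NeoR/KanR) serves two hosts: a bacterial bla-type promoter expresses it for kanamycin selection, while the adjacent SV40 enhancer and early promoter express it in mammalian cells for G418 selection of stable lines, with an HSV TK poly(A) signal downstream. An f1 origin is also present, allowing single-stranded DNA production. Small ble and bGH poly(A) fragments appear to be backbone remnants.

The plasmid is used to label nuclei or chromatin in live or fixed mammalian cells in the near-infrared channel. It comes from work examining how the folding behaviour of fluorescent proteins affects the localization of fusion proteins.
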