Features (pLannotate 1.2.2; 14 found; start..end, strand, type, name):
     61..364     +  enhancer       CMV enhancer: human cytomegalovirus immediate early enhancer
    365..568     +  promoter       CMV promoter: human cytomegalovirus (CMV) immediate early promoter
    624..1001    +  CDS            H2B: human histone H2B; HIST1H2BJ
   1035..1982    +  CDS            iRFP713: iRFP713 is a basic (constitutively fluorescent) near ir fluorescent protein published in 2011, derived from Rhodopseudomonas palustris. It has low acid sensitivity. It requires the cofactor biliverdin for fluorescence.
   2103..2187    +  CDS            large T antigen (fragment): large T antigen from SV40 (simian virus 40)
   2210..2331    +  polyA_signal   SV40 poly(A) signal: SV40 polyadenylation signal
   2365..2793    -  rep_origin     f1 ori (sequence partly withheld): f1 bacteriophage origin of replication; arrow indicates direction of (+) strand synthesis
   2820..2924    +  promoter       AmpR promoter: bla
   2926..3283    +  promoter       SV40 promoter: SV40 enhancer and early promoter
   3318..4112    +  CDS            NeoR/KanR: aminoglycoside phosphotransferase from Tn5; aph(3')-II (or nptII); confers resistance to neomycin, kanamycin, and G418 (Geneticin®)
   4133..4285    +  CDS            ble (fragment): BLE_KLEPN - Experimental evidence at protein level: Swiss-Prot protein existence level 1. Binding protein with a strong affinity to the bleomycin family of antibiotics. Binds to CL990; an antimitotic-antibiotic compound. From Klebsiella pneumoniae.
   4344..4391    +  polyA_signal   HSV TK poly(A) signal: herpes simplex virus thymidine kinase polyadenylation signal (Cole and Stacy, 1985)
   4482..4498    -  polyA_signal   bGH poly(A) signal (fragment): bovine growth hormone polyadenylation signal
   4720..5308    +  rep_origin     ori: high-copy-number ColE1/pMB1/pBR322/pUC origin of replication
>Addgene plasmid #175842 | pFX-H2B-iRFP | addgene full sequence | sequence record 354826 | Addgene NGS Result
TAGTTATTAATAGTAATCAATTACGGGGTCATTAGTTCATAGCCCATATATGGAGTTCCGCGTTACATAA
CTTACGGTAAATGGCCCGCCTGGCTGACCGCCCAACGACCCCCGCCCATTGACGTCAATAATGACGTATG
TTCCCATAGTAACGCCAATAGGGACTTTCCATTGACGTCAATGGGTGGAGTATTTACGGTAAACTGCCCA
CTTGGCAGTACATCAAGTGTATCATATGCCAAGTACGCCCCCTATTGACGTCAATGACGGTAAATGGCCC
GCCTGGCATTATGCCCAGTACATGACCTTATGGGACTTTCCTACTTGGCAGTACATCTACGTATTAGTCA
TCGCTATTACCATGGTGATGCGGTTTTGGCAGTACATCAATGGGCGTGGATAGCGGTTTGACTCACGGGG
ATTTCCAAGTCTCCACCCCATTGACGTCAATGGGAGTTTGTTTTGGCACCAAAATCAACGGGACTTTCCA
AAATGTCGTAACAACTCCGCCCCATTGACGCAAATGGGCGGTAGGCGTGTACGGTGGGAGGTCTATATAA
GCAGAGCTGGTTTAGTGAACCGTCAGATCCGCTAGCGCTACCGGTTCTAGAAGTACTCTCGAGATGCCAG
AGCCAGCGAAGTCTGCTCCCGCCCCGAAAAAGGGCTCCAAGAAGGCGGTGACTAAGGCGCAGAAGAAAGG
CGGCAAGAAGCGCAAGCGCAGCCGCAAGGAGAGCTATTCCATCTATGTGTACAAGGTTCTGAAGCAGGTC
CACCCTGACACCGGCATTTCGTCCAAGGCCATGGGCATCATGAATTCGTTTGTGAACGACATTTTCGAGC
GCATCGCAGGTGAGGCTTCCCGCCTGGCGCATTACAACAAGCGCTCGACCATCACCTCCAGGGAGATCCA
GACGGCCGTGCGCCTGCTGCTGCCTGGGGAGTTGGCCAAGCACGCCGTGTCCGAGGGTACTAAGGCCATC
ACCAAGTACACCAGCGCTAAGAGCGGCCGCGGAGGATCCGGAGGAGAATTCACCATGGCCGAAGGGAGCG
TGGCAAGACAGCCCGATCTGCTGACATGCGACGACGAACCAATCCACATTCCAGGAGCTATCCAGCCTCA
TGGACTGCTGCTGGCTCTGGCCGCTGACATGACTATCGTGGCAGGCTCTGATAACCTGCCAGAGCTGACC
GGGCTGGCTATCGGAGCACTGATTGGCCGGTCCGCAGCCGACGTGTTCGATTCTGAGACTCACAATAGAC
TGACCATCGCCCTGGCTGAACCTGGGGCTGCAGTGGGAGCCCCAATTACCGTCGGCTTCACAATGCGAAA
GGACGCTGGCTTTATCGGGTCCTGGCACCGCCATGATCAGCTGATTTTTCTGGAGCTGGAACCACCTCAG
AGAGACGTGGCAGAGCCACAGGCTTTCTTTCGGAGAACAAACAGCGCCATCAGGCGCCTGCAGGCCGCTG
AGACTCTGGAATCCGCTTGCGCAGCCGCTGCACAGGAAGTGAGGAAGATCACCGGGTTCGATCGCGTCAT
GATCTACAGATTCGCCTCAGACTTTAGCGGAGAAGTGATCGCAGAAGATCGCTGTGCCGAGGTCGAAAGT
AAACTGGGCCTGCATTACCCAGCCTCAACCGTGCCTGCACAGGCACGACGGCTGTATACAATCAACCCCG
TGCGGATCATTCCCGACATTAATTACAGACCAGTGCCCGTCACACCTGACCTGAACCCAGTGACTGGGAG
GCCCATCGATCTGAGCTTCGCCATTCTGCGCAGCGTGTCCCCTGTCCACCTGGAGTTTATGAGGAATATC
GGAATGCATGGCACCATGTCTATCAGTATTCTGAGAGGCGAAAGGCTGTGGGGGCTGATCGTGTGCCACC
ATCGGACACCTTACTATGTGGACCTGGACGGCAGGCAGGCTTGTGAACTGGTGGCTCAGGTGCTGGCTTG
GCAGATTGGCGTGATGGAAGAAAGATCTCTGACTGACTGAGATGCGCGGATGTCGAACGGCAGTTCGGCC
GAATAGGCCGACAGCCGGCCGTCGGCCGACGACACGGCCAGGGCCGGCGGGGATCCACCGGATCTAGATA
ACTGATCATAATCAGCCATACCACATTTGTAGAGGTTTTACTTGCTTTAAAAAACCTCCCACACCTCCCC
CTGAACCTGAAACATAAAATGAATGCAATTGTTGTTGTTAACTTGTTTATTGCAGCTTATAATGGTTACA
AATAAAGCAATAGCATCACAAATTTCACAAATAAAGCATTTTTTTCACTGCATTCTAGTTGTGGTTTGTC
CAAACTCATCAATGTATCTTAAGGCGTAAATTGTAAGCGTTAATATTTTGTTAAAATTCGCGTTAAATTT
TTGTTAAATCAGCTCATTTTTTAACCAATAGGCCGAAATCGGCAAAATCCCTTATAAATCAAAAGAATAG
ACCGAGATAGGGT
[37 nt withheld, positions 2464-2500]
AAAGAACGTGGACTCCAACGTCAAAGG
[49 nt withheld, positions 2528-2576]
T
[91 nt withheld, positions 2578-2668]
G
[124 nt withheld, positions 2670-2793]
CAGGTGGCACTTTTCGGGGAAATGTGCGCGGAACCCCTATTTGTTTATTTTTCTAAATACATTCAAATAT
GTATCCGCTCATGAGACAATAACCCTGATAAATGCTTCAATAATATTGAAAAAGGAAGAGTCCTGAGGCG
GAAAGAACCAGCTGTGGAATGTGTGTCAGTTAGGGTGTGGAAAGTCCCCAGGCTCCCCAGCAGGCAGAAG
TATGCAAAGCATGCATCTCAATTAGTCAGCAACCAGGTGTGGAAAGTCCCCAGGCTCCCCAGCAGGCAGA
AGTATGCAAAGCATGCATCTCAATTAGTCAGCAACCATAGTCCCGCCCCTAACTCCGCCCATCCCGCCCC
TAACTCCGCCCAGTTCCGCCCATTCTCCGCCCCATGGCTGACTAATTTTTTTTATTTATGCAGAGGCCGA
GGCCGCCTCGGCCTCTGAGCTATTCCAGAAGTAGTGAGGAGGCTTTTTTGGAGGCCTAGGCTTTTGCAAA
GATCGATCAAGAGACAGGATGAGGATCGTTTCGCATGATTGAACAAGATGGATTGCACGCAGGTTCTCCG
GCCGCTTGGGTGGAGAGGCTATTCGGCTATGACTGGGCACAACAGACAATCGGCTGCTCTGATGCCGCCG
TGTTCCGGCTGTCAGCGCAGGGGCGCCCGGTTCTTTTTGTCAAGACCGACCTGTCCGGTGCCCTGAATGA
ACTGCAAGACGAGGCAGCGCGGCTATCGTGGCTGGCCACGACGGGCGTTCCTTGCGCAGCTGTGCTCGAC
GTTGTCACTGAAGCGGGAAGGGACTGGCTGCTATTGGGCGAAGTGCCGGGGCAGGATCTCCTGTCATCTC
ACCTTGCTCCTGCCGAGAAAGTATCCATCATGGCTGATGCAATGCGGCGGCTGCATACGCTTGATCCGGC
TACCTGCCCATTCGACCACCAAGCGAAACATCGCATCGAGCGAGCACGTACTCGGATGGAAGCCGGTCTT
GTCGATCAGGATGATCTGGACGAAGAGCATCAGGGGCTCGCGCCAGCCGAACTGTTCGCCAGGCTCAAGG
CGAGCATGCCCGACGGCGAGGATCTCGTCGTGACCCATGGCGATGCCTGCTTGCCGAATATCATGGTGGA
AAATGGCCGCTTTTCTGGATTCATCGACTGTGGCCGGCTGGGTGTGGCGGACCGCTATCAGGACATAGCG
TTGGCTACCCGTGATATTGCTGAAGAGCTTGGCGGCGAATGGGCTGACCGCTTCCTCGTGCTTTACGGTA
TCGCCGCTCCCGATTCGCAGCGCATCGCCTTCTATCGCCTTCTTGACGAGTTCTTCTGAGCGGGACTCTG
GGGTTCGAAATGACCGACCAAGCGACGCCCAACCTGCCATCACGAGATTTCGATTCCACCGCCGCCTTCT
ATGAAAGGTTGGGCTTCGGAATCGTTTTCCGGGACGCCGGCTGGATGATCCTCCAGCGCGGGGATCTCAT
GCTGGAGTTCTTCGCCCACCCTAGGGGGAGGCTAACTGAAACACGGAAGGAGACAATACCGGAAGGAACC
CGCGCTATGACGGCAATAAAAAGACAGAATAAAACGCACGGTGTTGGGTCGTTTGTTCATAAACGCGGGG
TTCGGTCCCAGGGCTGGCACTCTGTCGATACCCCACCGAGACCCCATTGGGGCCAATACGCCCGCGTTTC
TTCCTTTTCCCCACCCCACCCCCCAAGTTCGGGTGAAGGCCCAGGGCTCGCAGCCAACGTCGGGGCGGCA
GGCCCTGCCATAGCCTCAGGTTACTCATATATACTTTAGATTGATTTAAAACTTCATTTTTAATTTAAAA
GGATCTAGGTGAAGATCCTTTTTGATAATCTCATGACCAAAATCCCTTAACGTGAGTTTTCGTTCCACTG
AGCGTCAGACCCCGTAGAAAAGATCAAAGGATCTTCTTGAGATCCTTTTTTTCTGCGCGTAATCTGCTGC
TTGCAAACAAAAAAACCACCGCTACCAGCGGTGGTTTGTTTGCCGGATCAAGAGCTACCAACTCTTTTTC
CGAAGGTAACTGGCTTCAGCAGAGCGCAGATACCAAATACTGTTCTTCTAGTGTAGCCGTAGTTAGGCCA
CCACTTCAAGAACTCTGTAGCACCGCCTACATACCTCGCTCTGCTAATCCTGTTACCAGTGGCTGCTGCC
AGTGGCGATAAGTCGTGTCTTACCGGGTTGGACTCAAGACGATAGTTACCGGATAAGGCGCAGCGGTCGG
GCTGAACGGGGGGTTCGTGCACACAGCCCAGCTTGGAGCGAACGACCTACACCGAACTGAGATACCTACA
GCGTGAGCTATGAGAAAGCGCCACGCTTCCCGAAGGGAGAAAGGCGGACAGGTATCCGGTAAGCGGCAGG
GTCGGAACAGGAGAGCGCACGAGGGAGCTTCCAGGGGGAAACGCCTGGTATCTTTATAGTCCTGTCGGGT
TTCGCCACCTCTGACTTGAGCGTCGATTTTTGTGATGCTCGTCAGGGGGGCGGAGCCTATGGAAAAACGC
CAGCAACGCGGCCTTTTTACGGTTCCTGGCCTTTTGCTGGCCTTTTGCTCACATGTTCTTTCCTGCGTTA
TCCCCTGATTCTGTGGATAACCGTATTACCGCCATGCAT
